>Addgene plasmid #239553 | pFUW H2B-mEmerald-P2A-PuroR | addgene full sequence | sequence record 477004 | Addgene NGS Result
GTCGACGGATCGGGAGATCTCCCGATCCCCTATGGTGCACTCTCAGTACAATCTGCTCTGATGCCGCATA
GTTAAGCCAGTATCTGCTCCCTGCTTGTGTGTTGGAGGTCGCTGAGTAGTGCGCGAGCAAAATTTAAGCT
ACAACAAGGCAAGGCTTGACCGACAATTGCATGAAGAATCTGCTTAGGGTTAGGCGTTTTGCGCTGCTTC
GCGATGTACGGGCCAGATATACGCGTTGACATTGATTATTGACTAGTTATTAATAGTAATCAATTACGGG
GTCATTAGTTCATAGCCCATATATGGAGTTCCGCGTTACATAACTTACGGTAAATGGCCCGCCTGGCTGA
CCGCCCAACGACCCCCGCCCATTGACGTCAATAATGACGTATGTTCCCATAGTAACGCCAATAGGGACTT
TCCATTGACGTCAATGGGTGGAGTATTTACGGTAAACTGCCCACTTGGCAGTACATCAAGTGTATCATAT
GCCAAGTACGCCCCCTATTGACGTCAATGACGGTAAATGGCCCGCCTGGCATTATGCCCAGTACATGACC
TTATGGGACTTTCCTACTTGGCAGTACATCTACGTATTAGTCATCGCTATTACCATGGTGATGCGGTTTT
GGCAGTACATCAATGGGCGTGGATAGCGGTTTGACTCACGGGGATTTCCAAGTCTCCACCCCATTGACGT
CAATGGGAGTTTGTTTTGGCACCAAAATCAACGGGACTTTCCAAAATGTCGTAACAACTCCGCCCCATTG
ACGCAAATGGGCGGTAGGCGTGTACGGTGGGAGGTCTATATAAGCAGCGCGTTTTGCCTGTACTGGGTCT
CTCTGGTTAGACCAGATCTGAGCCTGGGAGCTCTCTGGCTAACTAGGGAACCCACTGCTTAAGCCTCAAT
AAAGCTTGCCTTGAGTGCTTCAAGTAGTGTGTGCCCGTCTGTTGTGTGACTCTGGTAACTAGAGATCCCT
CAGACCCTTTTAGTCAGTGTGGAAAATCTCTAGCAGTGGCGCCCGAACAGGGACTTGAAAGCGAAAGGGA
AACCAGAGGAGCTCTCTCGACGCAGGACTCGGCTTGCTGAAGCGCGCACGGCAAGAGGCGAGGGGCGGCG
ACTGGTGAGTACGCCAAAAATTTTGACTAGCGGAGGCTAGAAGGAGAGAGATGGGTGCGAGAGCGTCAGT
ATTAAGCGGGGGAGAATTAGATCGCGATGGGAAAAAATTCGGTTAAGGCCAGGGGGAAAGAAAAAATATA
AATTAAAACATATAGTATGGGCAAGCAGGGAGCTAGAACGATTCGCAGTTAATCCTGGCCTGTTAGAAAC
ATCAGAAGGCTGTAGACAAATACTGGGACAGCTACAACCATCCCTTCAGACAGGATCAGAAGAACTTAGA
TCATTATATAATACAGTAGCAACCCTCTATTGTGTGCATCAAAGGATAGAGATAAAAGACACCAAGGAAG
CTTTAGACAAGATAGAGGAAGAGCAAAACAAAAGTAAGACCACCGCACAGCAAGCGGCCGCTGATCTTCA
GACCTGGAGGAGGAGATATGAGGGACAATTGGAGAAGTGAATTATATAAATATAAAGTAGTAAAAATTGA
ACCATTAGGAGTAGCACCCACCAAGGCAAAGAGAAGAGTGGTGCAGAGAGAAAAAAGAGCAGTGGGAATA
GGAGCTTTGTTCCTTGGGTTCTTGGGAGCAGCAGGAAGCACTATGGGCGCAGCGTCAATGACGCTGACGG
TACAGGCCAGACAATTATTGTCTGGTATAGTGCAGCAGCAGAACAATTTGCTGAGGGCTATTGAGGCGCA
ACAGCATCTGTTGCAACTCACAGTCTGGGGCATCAAGCAGCTCCAGGCAAGAATCCTGGCTGTGGAAAGA
TACCTAAAGGATCAACAGCTCCTGGGGATTTGGGGTTGCTCTGGAAAACTCATTTGCACCACTGCTGTGC
CTTGGAATGCTAGTTGGAGTAATAAATCTCTGGAACAGATTTGGAATCACACGACCTGGATGGAGTGGGA
CAGAGAAATTAACAATTACACAAGCTTAATACACTCCTTAATTGAAGAATCGCAAAACCAGCAAGAAAAG
AATGAACAAGAATTATTGGAATTAGATAAATGGGCAAGTTTGTGGAATTGGTTTAACATAACAAATTGGC
TGTGGTATATAAAATTATTCATAATGATAGTAGGAGGCTTGGTAGGTTTAAGAATAGTTTTTGCTGTACT
TTCTATAGTGAATAGAGTTAGGCAGGGATATTCACCATTATCGTTTCAGACCCACCTCCCAACCCCGAGG
GGACCCGACAGGCCCGAAGGAATAGAAGAAGAAGGTGGAGAGAGAGACAGAGACAGATCCATTCGATTAG
TGAACGGATCGGCACTGCGTGCGCCAATTCTGCAGACAAATGGCAGTATTCATCCACAATTTTAAAAGAA
AAGGGGGGATTGGGGGGTACAGTGCAGGGGAAAGAATAGTAGACATAATAGCAACAGACATACAAACTAA
AGAATTACAAAAACAAATTACAAAAATTCAAAATTTTCGGGTTTATTACAGGGACAGCAGAGATCCAGTT
TGGTTAATTAACCCGTGTCGGCTCCAGATCTGGCCTCCGCGCCGGGTTTTGGCGCCTCCCGCGGGCGCCC
CCCTCCTCACGGCGAGCGCTGCCACGTCAGACGAAGGGCGCAGCGAGCGTCCTGATCCTTCCGCCCGGAC
GCTCAGGACAGCGGCCCGCTGCTCATAAGACTCGGCCTTAGAACCCCAGTATCAGCAGAAGGACATTTTA
GGACGGGACTTGGGTGACTCTAGGGCACTGGTTTTCTTTCCAGAGAGCGGAACAGGCGAGGAAAAGTAGT
CCCTTCTCGGCGATTCTGCGGAGGGATCTCCGTGGGGCGGTGAACGCCGATGATTATATAAGGACGCGCC
GGGTGTGGCACAGCTAGTTCCGTCGCAGCCGGGATTTGGGTCGCGGTTCTTGTTTGTGGATCGCTGTGAT
CGTCACTTGGTGAGTAGCGGGCTGCTGGGCTGGCCGGGGCTTTCGTGGCCGCCGGGCCGCTCGGTGGGAC
GGAAGCGTGTGGAGAGACCGCCAAGGGCTGTAGTCTGGGTCCGCGAGCAAGGTTGCCCTGAACTGGGGGT
TGGGGGGAGCGCAGCAAAATGGCGGCTGTTCCCGAGTCTTGAATGGAAGACGCTTGTGAGGCGGGCTGTG
AGGTCGTTGAAACAAGGTGGGGGGCATGGTGGGCGGCAAGAACCCAAGGTCTTGAGGCCTTCGCTAATGC
GGGAAAGCTCTTATTCGGGTGAGATGGGCTGGGGCACCATCTGGGGACCCTGACGTGAAGTTTGTCACTG
ACTGGAGAACTCGGTTTGTCGTCTGTTGCGGGGGCGGCAGTTATGGCGGTGCCGTTGGGCAGTGCACCCG
TACCTTTGGGAGCGCGCGCCCTCGTCGTGTCGTGACGTCACCCGTTCTGTTGGCTTATAATGCAGGGTGG
GGCCACCTGCCGGTAGGTGTGCGGTAGGCTTTTCTCCGTCGCAGGACGCAGGGTTCGGGCCTAGGGTAGG
CTCTCCTGAATCGACAGGCGCCGGACCTCTGGTGAGGGGAGGGATAAGTGAGGCGTCAGTTTCTTTGGTC
GGTTTTATGTACCTATCTTCTTAAGTAGCTGAAGCTCCGGTTTTGAACTATGCGCTCGGGGTTGGCGAGT
GTGTTTTGTGAAGTTTTTTAGGCACCTTTTGAAATGTAATCATTTGGGTCAATATGTAATTTTCAGTGTT
AGACTAGTAAATTGTCCGCTAAATTCTGGCCGTTTTTGGCTTTTTTGTTAGACGAAGCTTGGGCCCGGGA
ATTAATTATTAAGATGCCAGAGCCAGCGAAGTCTGCTCCCGCCCCGAAAAAGGGCTCCAAGAAGGCGGTG
ACTAAGGCGCAGAAGAAAGGCGGCAAGAAGCGCAAGCGCAGCCGCAAGGAGAGCTATTCCATCTATGTGT
ACAAGGTTCTGAAGCAGGTCCACCCTGACACCGGCATTTCGTCCAAGGCCATGGGCATCATGAATTCGTT
TGTGAACGACATTTTCGAGCGCATCGCAGGTGAGGCTTCCCGCCTGGCGCATTACAACAAGCGCTCGACC
ATCACCTCCAGGGAGATCCAGACGGCCGTGCGCCTGCTGCTGCCTGGGGAGTTGGCCAAGCACGCCGTGT
CCGAGGGTACTAAGGCCATCACCAAGTACACCAGCGCTAAGGATCCACCGGTAGCCACCATGGTGAGCAA
GGGCGAGGAGCTGTTCACCGGGGTGGTGCCCATCCTGGTCGAGCTGGACGGCGACGTAAACGGCCACAAG
TTCAGCGTGTCCGGCGAGGGCGAGGGCGATGCCACCTACGGCAAGCTGACCCTGAAGTTCATCTGCACCA
CCGGCAAGCTGCCCGTGCCCTGGCCCACCCTCGTGACCACCTTGACCTACGGCGTGCAGTGCTTCGCCCG
CTACCCCGACCACATGAAGCAGCACGACTTCTTCAAGTCCGCCATGCCCGAAGGCTACGTCCAGGAGCGC
ACCATCTTCTTCAAGGACGACGGCAACTACAAGACCCGCGCCGAGGTGAAGTTCGAGGGCGACACCCTGG
TGAACCGCATCGAGCTGAAGGGCATCGACTTCAAGGAGGACGGCAACATCCTGGGGCACAAGCTGGAGTA
CAACTACAACAGCCACAAGGTCTATATCACCGCCGACAAGCAGAAGAACGGCATCAAGGTGAACTTCAAG
ACCCGCCACAACATCGAGGACGGCAGCGTGCAGCTCGCCGACCACTACCAGCAGAACACCCCCATCGGCG
ACGGCCCCGTGCTGCTGCCCGACAACCACTACCTGAGCACCCAGTCCAAGCTGAGCAAAGACCCCAACGA
GAAGCGCGATCACATGGTCCTGCTGGAGTTCGTGACCGCCGCCGGGATCACTCTCGGCATGGACGAGCTG
TACAAGGATCTGCAGTCTAGAGGATCTGGTGCCACGAATTTCTCACTACTCAAGCAGGCCGGTGATGTCG
AGGAAAACCCTGGTCCTATGACCGAGTACAAGCCCACGGTGCGCCTCGCCACCCGCGACGACGTCCCCAG
GGCCGTACGCACCCTCGCCGCCGCGTTCGCCGACTACCCCGCCACGCGCCACACCGTCGATCCGGACCGC
CACATCGAGCGGGTCACCGAGCTGCAAGAACTCTTCCTCACGCGCGTCGGGCTCGACATCGGCAAGGTGT
GGGTCGCGGACGACGGCGCCGCGGTGGCGGTCTGGACCACGCCGGAGAGCGTCGAAGCGGGGGCGGTGTT
CGCCGAGATCGGCCCGCGCATGGCCGAGTTGAGCGGTTCCCGGCTGGCCGCGCAGCAACAGATGGAAGGC
CTCCTGGCGCCGCACCGGCCCAAGGAGCCCGCGTGGTTCCTGGCCACCGTCGGCGTCTCGCCCGACCACC
AGGGCAAGGGTCTGGGCAGCGCCGTCGTGCTCCCCGGAGTGGAGGCGGCCGAGCGCGCCGGGGTGCCCGC
CTTCCTGGAGACCTCCGCGCCCCGCAACCTCCCCTTCTACGAGCGGCTCGGCTTCACCGTCACCGCCGAC
GTCGAGGTGCCCGAAGGACCGCGCACCTGGTGCATGACCCGCAAGCCCGGTGCCTGACGAATTCGATATC
AAGCTTATCGATAATCAACCTCTGGATTACAAAATTTGTGAAAGATTGACTGGTATTCTTAACTATGTTG
CTCCTTTTACGCTATGTGGATACGCTGCTTTAATGCCTTTGTATCATGCTATTGCTTCCCGTATGGCTTT
CATTTTCTCCTCCTTGTATAAATCCTGGTTGCTGTCTCTTTATGAGGAGTTGTGGCCCGTTGTCAGGCAA
CGTGGCGTGGTGTGCACTGTGTTTGCTGACGCAACCCCCACTGGTTGGGGCATTGCCACCACCTGTCAGC
TCCTTTCCGGGACTTTCGCTTTCCCCCTCCCTATTGCCACGGCGGAACTCATCGCCGCCTGCCTTGCCCG
CTGCTGGACAGGGGCTCGGCTGTTGGGCACTGACAATTCCGTGGTGTTGTCGGGGAAATCATCGTCCTTT
CCTTGGCTGCTCGCCTGTGTTGCCACCTGGATTCTGCGCGGGACGTCCTTCTGCTACGTCCCTTCGGCCC
TCAATCCAGCGGACCTTCCTTCCCGCGGCCTGCTGCCGGCTCTGCGGCCTCTTCCGCGTCTTCGCCTTCG
CCCTCAGACGAGTCGGATCTCCCTTTGGGCCGCCTCCCCGCATCGATACCGTCGACCTCGAGACCTAGAA
AAACATGGAGCAATCACAAGTAGCAATACAGCAGCTACCAATGCTGATTGTGCCTGGCTAGAAGCACAAG
AGGAGGAGGAGGTGGGTTTTCCAGTCACACCTCAGGTACCTTTAAGACCAATGACTTACAAGGCAGCTGT
AGATCTTAGCCACTTTTTAAAAGAAAAGGGGGGACTGGAAGGGCTAATTCACTCCCAACGAAGACAAGAT
ATCCTTGATCTGTGGATCTACCACACACAAGGCTACTTCCCTGATTGGCAGAACTACACACCAGGGCCAG
GGATCAGATATCCACTGACCTTTGGATGGTGCTACAAGCTAGTACCAGTTGAGCAAGAGAAGGTAGAAGA
AGCCAATGAAGGAGAGAACACCCGCTTGTTACACCCTGTGAGCCTGCATGGGATGGATGACCCGGAGAGA
GAAGTATTAGAGTGGAGGTTTGACAGCCGCCTAGCATTTCATCACATGGCCCGAGAGCTGCATCCGGACT
GTACTGGGTCTCTCTGGTTAGACCAGATCTGAGCCTGGGAGCTCTCTGGCTAACTAGGGAACCCACTGCT
TAAGCCTCAATAAAGCTTGCCTTGAGTGCTTCAAGTAGTGTGTGCCCGTCTGTTGTGTGACTCTGGTAAC
TAGAGATCCCTCAGACCCTTTTAGTCAGTGTGGAAAATCTCTAGCAGGGCCCGTTTAAACCCGCTGATCA
GCCTCGACTGTGCCTTCTAGTTGCCAGCCATCTGTTGTTTGCCCCTCCCCCGTGCCTTCCTTGACCCTGG
AAGGTGCCACTCCCACTGTCCTTTCCTAATAAAATGAGGAAATTGCATCGCATTGTCTGAGTAGGTGTCA
TTCTATTCTGGGGGGTGGGGTGGGGCAGGACAGCAAGGGGGAGGATTGGGAAGACAATAGCAGGCATGTG
AGCAAAAGGCCAGCAAAAGGCCAGGAACCGTAAAAAGGCCGCGTTGCTGGCGTTTTTCCATAGGCTCCGC
CCCCCTGACGAGCATCACAAAAATCGACGCTCAAGTCAGAGGTGGCGAAACCCGACAGGACTATAAAGAT
ACCAGGCGTTTCCCCCTGGAAGCTCCCTCGTGCGCTCTCCTGTTCCGACCCTGCCGCTTACCGGATACCT
GTCCGCCTTTCTCCCTTCGGGAAGCGTGGCGCTTTCTCATAGCTCACGCTGTAGGTATCTCAGTTCGGTG
TAGGTCGTTCGCTCCAAGCTGGGCTGTGTGCACGAACCCCCCGTTCAGCCCGACCGCTGCGCCTTATCCG
GTAACTATCGTCTTGAGTCCAACCCGGTAAGACACGACTTATCGCCACTGGCAGCAGCCACTGGTAACAG
GATTAGCAGAGCGAGGTATGTAGGCGGTGCTACAGAGTTCTTGAAGTGGTGGCCTAACTACGGCTACACT
AGAAGAACAGTATTTGGTATCTGCGCTCTGCTGAAGCCAGTTACCTTCGGAAAAAGAGTTGGTAGCTCTT
GATCCGGCAAACAAACCACCGCTGGTAGCGGTGGTTTTTTTGTTTGCAAGCAGCAGATTACGCGCAGAAA
AAAAGGATCTCAAGAAGATCCTTTGATCTTTTCTACGGGGTCTGACGCTCAGTGGAACGAAAACTCACGT
TAAGGGATTTTGGTCATGAGATTATCAAAAAGGATCTTCACCTAGATCCTTTTAAATTAAAAATGAAGTT
TTAAATCAATCTAAAGTATATATGAGTAAACTTGGTCTGACAGTTACCAATGCTTAATCAGTGAGGCACC
TATCTCAGCGATCTGTCTATTTCGTTCATCCATAGTTGCCTGACTCCCCGTCGTGTAGATAACTACGATA
CGGGAGGGCTTACCATCTGGCCCCAGTGCTGCAATGATACCGCGAGACCCACGCTCACCGGCTCCAGATT
TATCAGCAATAAACCAGCCAGCCGGAAGGGCCGAGCGCAGAAGTGGTCCTGCAACTTTATCCGCCTCCAT
CCAGTCTATTAATTGTTGCCGGGAAGCTAGAGTAAGTAGTTCGCCAGTTAATAGTTTGCGCAACGTTGTT
GCCATTGCTACAGGCATCGTGGTGTCACGCTCGTCGTTTGGTATGGCTTCATTCAGCTCCGGTTCCCAAC
GATCAAGGCGAGTTACATGATCCCCCATGTTGTGCAAAAAAGCGGTTAGCTCCTTCGGTCCTCCGATCGT
TGTCAGAAGTAAGTTGGCCGCAGTGTTATCACTCATGGTTATGGCAGCACTGCATAATTCTCTTACTGTC
ATGCCATCCGTAAGATGCTTTTCTGTGACTGGTGAGTACTCAACCAAGTCATTCTGAGAATAGTGTATGC
GGCGACCGAGTTGCTCTTGCCCGGCGTCAATACGGGATAATACCGCGCCACATAGCAGAACTTTAAAAGT
GCTCATCATTGGAAAACGTTCTTCGGGGCGAAAACTCTCAAGGATCTTACCGCTGTTGAGATCCAGTTCG
ATGTAACCCACTCGTGCACCCAACTGATCTTCAGCATCTTTTACTTTCACCAGCGTTTCTGGGTGAGCAA
AAACAGGAAGGCAAAATGCCGCAAAAAAGGGAATAAGGGCGACACGGAAATGTTGAATACTCATACTCTT
CCTTTTTCAATATTATTGAAGCATTTATCAGGGTTATTGTCTCATGAGCGGATACATATTTGAATGTATT
TAGAAAAATAAACAAATAGGGGTTCCGCGCACATTTCCCCGAAAAGTGCCACCTGAC
Features (pLannotate 1.2.2; 21 found; start..end, strand, type, name):
     31..83      -  misc_feature   bom (fragment): basis of mobility region from pBR322
    238..617     +  enhancer       CMV enhancer: human cytomegalovirus immediate early enhancer
    618..817     +  promoter       CMV promoter: human cytomegalovirus (CMV) immediate early promoter
    835..1015    +  LTR            5' LTR (truncated): truncated 5' long terminal repeat (LTR) from HIV-1
   1062..1187    +  misc_feature   HIV-1 Ψ: packaging signal of human immunodeficiency virus type 1
   1171..1534    +  CDS            HIV-1 gag (fragment): gag protein from human immunodeficiency virus 1; gag
   1680..1913    +  misc_feature   RRE: The Rev response element (RRE) of HIV-1 allows for Rev-dependent mRNA export from the nucleus to the cytoplasm.
   2290..2390    +  CDS            Rev (fragment): human immunodeficiency virus 1 (HIV-1) Rev protein; rev; enhances nuclear export of unspliced and incompletely spliced viral mRNAs
   2440..2557    +  misc_feature   cPPT/CTS: central polypurine tract and central termination sequence of HIV-1
   2622..3833    +  promoter       UbC promoter: human ubiquitin C promoter
   3864..4241    +  CDS            H2B: human histone H2B; HIST1H2BJ
   4260..4976    +  CDS            mEmerald: mEmerald is a basic (constitutively fluorescent) green fluorescent protein published in 1998, derived from Aequorea victoria. It is reported to be a very rapidly-maturing monomer with moderate acid sensitivity.
   5058..5657    +  CDS            PuroR: puromycin N-acetyltransferase; pac from Streptomyces alboniger; confers resistance to puromycin
   5659..5683    +  misc_feature   MCS (fragment): pBluescript multiple cloning site
   5683..6271    +  misc_feature   WPRE: woodchuck hepatitis virus posttranscriptional regulatory element
   6208..6789    +  CDS            nef (fragment): NEF_HV1H2 - Experimental evidence at protein level: Swiss-Prot protein existence level 1. Extracellular Nef protein targets CD4(+) T-lymphocytes for apoptosis by interacting with CXCR4 surface receptors. From Human immunodeficiency virus type 1 group M subtype B (isolate HXB2) (HIV-1).
   6796..6976    +  LTR            5' LTR (truncated): truncated 5' long terminal repeat (LTR) from HIV-1
   7008..7119    +  polyA_signal   bGH poly(A) signal: bovine growth hormone polyadenylation signal
   7265..7853    -  rep_origin     ori: high-copy-number ColE1/pMB1/pBR322/pUC origin of replication
   8024..8884    -  CDS            AmpR: β-lactamase; bla; confers resistance to ampicillin, carbenicillin, and related antibiotics
   8885..8989    -  promoter       AmpR promoter: bla
