[The description below was written by a language model from this plasmid's Addgene catalogue record and pLannotate feature annotations shown in this document.]
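Description:
pFUW H2B-mEmerald-P2A-PuroR is a lentiviral transfer plasmid built on the pFUW backbone for stable expression of a nuclear-localized green fluorescent marker in mammalian cells. In bacteria it is maintained through a high-copy ColE1/pUC-type origin and selected with ampicillin via the β-lactamase gene. The viral portion has a third-generation-style layout. A CMV enhancer/promoter drives a truncated HIV-1 5' LTR to produce the genomic RNA in packaging cells. This is followed by the Ψ packaging signal with a gag fragment, the Rev response element for Rev-dependent nuclear export, and the cPPT/CTS element. A second truncated LTR annotation downstream, followed by a bovine growth hormone polyadenylation signal, closes the vector genome. The nef and Rev fragments annotated near these elements are residual HIV-1 sequence rather than functional genes.

The payload is a single cassette driven by the human ubiquitin C promoter. Human histone H2B is fused upstream of mEmerald, a rapidly maturing monomeric GFP derivative from Aequorea victoria, so that the fluorescence is tethered to chromatin and marks the nucleus. According to the construct name, a P2A self-cleaving peptide links this fusion to puromycin N-acetyltransferase. The P2A itself is not separately annotated, but the gap between the mEmerald and PuroR coding sequences is consistent with it. This arrangement yields the reporter and the resistance protein from one transcript, allowing puromycin selection of transduced cells. A WPRE downstream of the cassette enhances transcript stability and expression.

The stated purpose is expression and nuclear localization of mEmerald, and the associated work describes a modular set of genetically encoded subcellular organelle probes. The sequenced record is 9,017 nt, which is shorter than the sum of the catalogued backbone and insert sizes.
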