Addgene plasmid #239553: pFUW H2B-mEmerald-P2A-PuroR
Purpose: Expression and nuclear localization of mEmerald
Depositing lab: Tim Ahfeldt & Joel Blanchard. Depositing organization: Icahn School of Medicine at Mount Sinai. Publication: Genetically encoded and modular subcellular organelle probes reveal dysfunction in lysosomes and mitochondria driven by PRKN knockout. Goldman, C., Kareva, T., Sarrafha, L., Schuldt, B.R., Sahasrabudhe, A., Ahfeldt, T., and Blanchard, J.W. iScience 28 (2025) 10.1016/j.isci.2025.112816.
Backbone
  Vector backbone: pFUW
  Backbone size w/o insert (bp): 9221
  Vector type: Lentiviral
  Selectable markers: Puromycin
Growth in bacteria
  Bacterial resistance: Ampicillin, 100 μg/mL
  Growth temperature: 37°C
  Growth strain: NEB Stable
  Copy number: High Copy
Gene/Insert
  Gene/Insert name: mEmerald
  Species: Aequorea victoria
  Insert size (bp): 1794
  Promoter: UbC
  Cloning method: Gibson Cloning
  Sequencing primers: 5′ hUBCpro-F; 3′ WPRE-R
Terms and licenses: Academic/Nonprofit Terms; Industry Terms: Not Available to Industry
How to cite: pFUW H2B-mEmerald-P2A-PuroR was a gift from Tim Ahfeldt & Joel Blanchard (Addgene plasmid # 239553 ; http://n2t.net/addgene:239553 ; RRID:Addgene_239553)
