>Addgene plasmid #239553 | pFUW H2B-mEmerald-P2A-PuroR | depositor partial sequence | sequence record 471315 | H2B and mEmerald (1-166)
ATGCCAGAGCCAGCGAAGTCTGCTCCCGCCCCGAAAAAGGGCTCCAAGAAGGCGGTGACTAAGGCGCAGA
AGAAAGGCGGCAAGAAGCGCAAGCGCAGCCGCAAGGAGAGCTATTCCATCTATGTGTACAAGGTTCTGAA
GCAGGTCCACCCTGACACCGGCATTTCGTCCAAGGCCATGGGCATCATGAATTCGTTTGTGAACGACATT
TTCGAGCGCATCGCAGGTGAGGCTTCCCGCCTGGCGCATTACAACAAGCGCTCGACCATCACCTCCAGGG
AGATCCAGACGGCCGTGCGCCTGCTGCTGCCTGGGGAGTTGGCCAAGCACGCCGTGTCCGAGGGTACTAA
GGCCATCACCAAGTACACCAGCGCTAAGGATCCACCGGTAGCCACCATGGTGAGCAAGGGCGAGGAGCTG
TTCACCGGGGTGGTGCCCATCCTGGTCGAGCTGGACGGCGACGTAAACGGCCACAAGTTCAGCGTGTCCG
GCGAGGGCGAGGGCGATGCCACCTACGGCAAGCTGACCCTGAAGTTCATCTGCACCACCGGCAAGCTGCC
CGTGCCCTGGCCCACCCTCGTGACCACCTTGACCTACGGCGTGCAGTGCTTCGCCCGCTACCCCGACCAC
ATGAAGCAGCACGACTTCTTCAAGTCCGCCATGCCCGAAGGCTACGTCCAGGAGCGCACCATCTTCTTCA
AGGACGACGGCAACTACAAGACCCGCGCCGAGGTGAAGTTCGAGGGCGACACCCTGGTGAACCGCATCGA
GCTGAAGGGCATCGACTTCAAGGAGGACGGCAACATCCTGGGGCACAAGCTGGAGTACAACTACAACAGC
CACAAGGTCTATATCACCGCCGACAAGCAGAAGAACGGCATCAAGGTGAACTTC
