>Addgene plasmid #239553 | pFUW H2B-mEmerald-P2A-PuroR | depositor partial sequence | sequence record 471316 | mEmerald (138-239), P2A, and Puro resistance gene
CTGGGGCACAAGCTGGAGTACAACTACAACAGCCACAAGGTCTATATCACCGCCGACAAGCAGAAGAACG
GCATCAAGGTGAACTTCAAGACCCGCCACAACATCGAGGACGGCAGCGTGCAGCTCGCCGACCACTACCA
GCAGAACACCCCCATCGGCGACGGCCCCGTGCTGCTGCCCGACAACCACTACCTGAGCACCCAGTCCAAG
CTGAGCAAAGACCCCAACGAGAAGCGCGATCACATGGTCCTGCTGGAGTTCGTGACCGCCGCCGGGATCA
CTCTCGGCATGGACGAGCTGTACAAGGATCTGCAGTCTAGAGGATCTGGTGCCACGAATTTCTCACTACT
CAAGCAGGCCGGTGATGTCGAGGAAAACCCTGGTCCTATGACCGAGTACAAGCCCACGGTGCGCCTCGCC
ACCCGCGACGACGTCCCCAGGGCCGTACGCACCCTCGCCGCCGCGTTCGCCGACTACCCCGCCACGCGCC
ACACCGTCGATCCGGACCGCCACATCGAGCGGGTCACCGAGCTGCAAGAACTCTTCCTCACGCGCGTCGG
GCTCGACATCGGCAAGGTGTGGGTCGCGGACGACGGCGCCGCGGTGGCGGTCTGGACCACGCCGGAGAGC
GTCGAAGCGGGGGCGGTGTTCGCCGAGATCGGCCCGCGCATGGCCGAGTTGAGCGGTTCCCGGCTGGCCG
CGCAGCAACAGATGGAAGGCCTCCTGGCGCCGCACCGGCCCAAGGAGCCCGCGTGGTTCCTGGCCACCGT
CGGCGTCTCGCCCGACCACCAGGGCAAGGGTCTGGGCAGCGCCGTCGTGCTCCCCGGAGTGGAGGCGGCC
GAGCGCGCCGGGGTGCCCGCCTTCCTGGAGACCTCCGCGCCCCGCAACCTCCCCTTCTACGAGCGGCTCG
GCTTCACCGTCACCGCCGACGTCGAGGTGCCCGAAGGACCGCGCACCTGGTGCATGACCCGCAAGCCCGG
TGCCTGA
